>Addgene plasmid #29273 | pEMS1597 | addgene partial sequence | sequence record 38881 | LacZ-R 5'-GACAGTATCGGCCTCAGGAA-3'
AACCAGGCAAAGCGCCATTCGCCATTCAGGCTGCGCAACTGTTGGGAAGGGCGATCGGTGCGGGCCTCTT
CGCTATTACGCCAGCTGGCGAAAGGGGGATGTGCTGCAAGGCGATTAAGTTGGGTAACGCCAGGGTTTTC
CCAGTCACGACGTTGTAAAACGACGGGATCCGCCATGGTGGCGGAAGTTCCTATACCTTTTGAAGAATAG
GAACTTCGGAATAGGAACTTCCTGTGGAGAGAAAGGCAAAGTGGATGTCAGTAAGACCAATAGGTGCCTA
TCAGAAACGCAAGAGTCTTCTCTGTCTCGACAAGCCCAGTTTCTATTGGTCTCCTTAAACCTGTCTTGTA
ACCTTGATACTTACGGCGCGCCGGAACTGTTAGGAGGTATGTGGAACCCTTACTTTATAACTGCAACTGA
GGTTGTAAAATACTAAGTGATAATTAAGACTTAATATTTAACTGGGTTATCTATGATCACAAAATCAGTA
CACGGTTCACTAATGCAATATTTAAAAATGTAAAGATCAGGGCCGGGCGTGGTGGCTCACACCTGTAATT
CCAGCACTTTGGGAGGCCGAGGTGGGCGGATCACGAGGTCAGGAGATCGAGACCGTCCTAGCTAACATGT
CCCTGACGCTTCTGCTCAGAAGCCAGCAATGGCCTGTGGCACCAAAGCCAAGGCCCTGTGCTTGGCTTCC
AGGCCCCCC
