[The description below was written by a language model from this plasmid's Addgene catalogue record.]
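Description:
pEMS1597 is a Pleiades Promoter Project plasmid built on the large pEMS1313 backbone (about 18.8 kb without insert). It carries Ple125, a human MiniPromoter of roughly 2.7 kb derived from regulatory sequence of the LCT gene, which encodes the lactase-phlorizin hydrolase precursor. The MiniPromoter was inserted by restriction cloning between FseI and AscI sites, and the record does not say whether those sites survive. It is maintained in E. coli as a high-copy plasmid under ampicillin selection. No feature table is available, so the origin of replication and other backbone elements, which must account for much of the vector's size, are not stated.

The backbone supplies the reporter downstream of the cloning site, an intron-LacZ-NLS cassette. In this arrangement the candidate promoter drives a transcript containing an intron, a feature commonly included to improve transgene expression. The transcript encodes beta-galactosidase with a nuclear localisation signal, so staining concentrates in the nuclei of expressing cells and individual positive cells are easier to identify in tissue. The insert is therefore a regulatory element under test rather than a coding sequence, despite the record listing the reporter as a C-terminal tag.

The construct belongs to a toolbox of compact human promoters designed to drive selective expression in the brain. For Ple125 the recorded outcome is negative, since LacZ reporter expression was not detected in the brain or eye. The plasmid mainly serves as a documented negative result for this LCT-derived design, or as a starting point for re-engineering the promoter or testing it in other tissues.
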