Addgene plasmid #29273: pEMS1597
Purpose: Expression of the reporter gene was not detected in the brain and eye using LacZ.
Depositing lab: Elizabeth Simpson. Publication: A regulatory toolbox of MiniPromoters to drive selective expression in the brain. Portales-Casamar E, Swanson DJ, Liu L, de Leeuw CN, Banks KG, Ho Sui SJ, Fulton DL, Ali J, Amirabbasi M, Arenillas DJ, Babyak N, Black SF, Bonaguro RJ, Brauer E, Candido TR, Castellarin M, Chen J, Chen Y, Cheng JC, Chopra V, Docking TR, Dreolini L, D'Souza CA, Flynn EK, Glenn R, Hatakka K, Hearty TG, Imanian B, Jiang S, Khorasan-zadeh S, Komljenovic I, Laprise S, Liao NY, Lim JS, Lithwick S, Liu F, Liu J, Lu M, McConechy M, McLeod AJ, Milisavljevic M, Mis J, O'Connor K, Palma B, Palmquist DL, Schmouth JF, Swanson MI, Tam B, Ticoll A, Turner JL, Varhol R, Vermeulen J, Watkins RF, Wilson G, Wong BK, Wong SH, Wong TY, Yang GS, Ypsilanti AR, Jones SJ, Holt RA, Goldowitz D, Wasserman WW, Simpson EM. Proc Natl Acad Sci U S A. 2010 Sep 21. 107(38):16589-94. 10.1073/pnas.1009158107 PubMed 20807748.
Backbone
  Vector backbone: pEMS1313
  Backbone size w/o insert (bp): 18843
  Vector type: Pleiades Promoter Project [sic, Pleaides Plieades]
Growth in bacteria
  Bacterial resistance: Ampicillin, 100 μg/mL
  Growth temperature: 37°C
  Growth strain: DH5alpha
  Growth instructions: DH10B
  Copy number: High Copy
Gene/Insert
  Gene/Insert name: Ple125 (alt names: LCT; Lactase-phlorizin hydrolase precursor)
  Species: H. sapiens (human)
  Insert size (bp): 2664
  Entrez Gene: LCT (a.k.a. LAC, LPH, LPH1)
  Tag / fusion protein: Intron-LacZ-NLS (C terminal on backbone)
  Cloning method: Restriction Enzyme; 5′ cloning site FseI (unknown if destroyed); 3′ cloning site AscI (unknown if destroyed)
  Sequencing primers: 5′ Unknown
Terms and licenses: Academic/Nonprofit Terms; Industry Terms
How to cite: pEMS1597 was a gift from Elizabeth Simpson (Addgene plasmid # 29273 ; http://n2t.net/addgene:29273 ; RRID:Addgene_29273)
